Addgene plasmid #149095: pGBW-m4046195
Purpose: Yeast Expression plasmid for SARS-CoV-2 nsp9
Depositing lab: Ginkgo Bioworks & Benjie Chen. Depositing organization: Ginkgo Bioworks.
Backbone
  Vector backbone: AmpR; 2u URA3
  Backbone size w/o insert (bp): 4078
  Vector type: Yeast Expression
  Selectable markers: URA3
Growth in bacteria
  Bacterial resistance: Ampicillin, 100 μg/mL
  Growth temperature: 37°C
  Growth strain: DH5alpha
  Copy number: High Copy
Gene/Insert
  Gene/Insert name: SARS-CoV-2 nsp9
  Species: S. cerevisiae (budding yeast); Severe acute respiratory syndrome coronavirus 2
  Insert size (bp): 332
  Mutation: wt
  Entrez Gene: ORF1ab (a.k.a. GU280_gp01)
  Promoter: pTEF1
  Tag / fusion protein: Cleavable thrombin;StrepII (C terminal on backbone)
  Cloning method: Unknown
Resource information
  A portion of this plasmid was derived from a plasmid made by: GinkgoBioworks
Depositor comments: NCBI Reference Sequence: YP_009725305.1. Created by gene synthesis with Not1 site. NGS used for QC was performed by Ginkgo and may not fully cover the entire plasmid.
How to cite: pGBW-m4046195 was a gift from Ginkgo Bioworks & Benjie Chen (Addgene plasmid # 149095 ; http://n2t.net/addgene:149095 ; RRID:Addgene_149095)
