[The description below was written by a language model from this plasmid's Addgene catalogue record and pLannotate feature annotations shown in this document.]
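Description:
pGBW-m4046195 is an episomal yeast expression plasmid for producing the SARS-CoV-2 non-structural protein nsp9 in Saccharomyces cerevisiae. It is an E. coli–yeast shuttle vector. In bacteria it replicates from a high-copy ColE1/pUC-type origin and is selected with ampicillin through a β-lactamase gene, which the annotation places downstream of a cat promoter. In yeast it is maintained by the 2μ origin, which typically gives multiple copies per cell, and is selected by uracil prototrophy through URA3 under its own promoter. URA3 is also counterselectable with 5-FOA. The feature table additionally calls a short rop segment next to AmpR, although the catalogue lists the plasmid as high copy. Short phage T3 and T7 early terminators flank the bacterial origin and a tonB terminator lies upstream of the resistance cassette, presumably to insulate these modules from read-through transcription.

The expression cassette places the wild-type nsp9 coding sequence between the strong constitutive TEF1 promoter and a CYC1 terminator fragment. Nsp9 is a mature cleavage product of the ORF1ab polyprotein, and the insert was made by gene synthesis. The listing of budding yeast alongside the virus as insert species may reflect codon adaptation, but the record does not say so explicitly. According to the catalogue, the backbone supplies a C-terminal thrombin-cleavable Strep-tag II, allowing affinity capture on Strep-Tactin resin and later removal of the tag. Neither the insert nor the tag was annotated in the feature table, which leaves the interval between promoter and terminator unlabelled. The depositor notes that the NGS-derived sequence may not cover the entire plasmid. The construct is suited to recombinant nsp9 production and purification, or to functional and interaction studies in yeast.
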