Features (pLannotate 1.2.2; 12 found; start..end, strand, type, name):
     10..417     +  promoter       TEF1 promoter: S. cerevisiae TEF1; promoter for EF-1α
    837..1009    +  terminator     CYC1 terminator (fragment): S. cerevisiae CYC1; transcription terminator for CYC1
   1045..1221    +  promoter       URA3 promoter (fragment): S. cerevisiae URA3
   1222..2025    +  CDS            URA3: orotidine-5'-phosphate decarboxylase, required for uracil biosynthesis; S. cerevisiae URA3; yeast auxotrophic marker, counterselectable with 5-fluoroorotic acid (5-FOA)
   2108..3090    -  rep_origin     2μ ori: yeast 2μ plasmid origin of replication
   3168..3197    +  terminator     T3Te terminator: phage T3 early transcription terminator
   3219..3806    +  rep_origin     ori: high-copy-number ColE1/pMB1/pBR322/pUC origin of replication
   3818..3845    -  terminator     T7Te terminator: phage T7 early transcription terminator
   3869..4060    -  CDS            rop: Rop protein, which maintains plasmids at low copy number; rop
   4061..4921    -  CDS            AmpR: β-lactamase; bla; confers resistance to ampicillin, carbenicillin, and related antibiotics
   4922..5024    -  promoter       cat promoter: promoter of the E. coli cat gene encoding chloramphenicol acetyltransferase
   5025..5056    -  terminator     tonB terminator: bidirectional E. coli tonB-P14 transcription terminator
>Addgene plasmid #149095 | pGBW-m4046195 | addgene full sequence | sequence record 298102 | Ginkgo NGS Result
GCGGCCGCCCCACACACCATAGCTTCAAAATGTTTCTACTCCTTTTTTACTCTTCCAGATTTTCTCGGAC
TCCGCGCATCGCCGTACCACTTCAAAACACCCAAGCACAGCATACTAAATTTCCCCTCTTTCTTCCTCTA
GGGTGTCGTTAATTACCCGTACTAAAGGTTTGGAAAAGAAAAAAGAGACCGCCTCGTTTCTTTTTCTTCG
TCGAAAAAGGCAATAAAAATTTTTATCACGTTTCTTTTTCTTGAAAATTTTTTTTTTTGATTTTTTTCTC
TTTCGATGACCTCCCATTGATATTTAAGTTAATAAACGGTCTTCAATTTCTCAAGTTTCAGTTTCATTTT
TCTTGTTCTATTACAACTTTTTTTACTTCTTGCTCATTAGAAAGAAAGCATAGCAATCTAATCTAAGTTT
TAATTACAAAATGAATGAGCTTAGTCCTGTTGCACTACGACAGATGTCTTGTGCTGCCGGTACTACACAA
ACTGCTTGCACTGATGACAATGCGTTAGCTTACTACAACACAACAAAGGGAGGTAGGTTTGTACTTGCAC
TGTTATCCGATTTACAGGATTTGAAATGGGCTAGATTCCCTAAGAGTGATGGAACTGGTACTATCTATAC
AGAACTGGAACCACCTTGTAGGTTTGTTACAGACACACCTAAAGGTCCTAAAGTGAAGTATTTATACTTT
ATTAAAGGATTAAACAACCTAAATAGAGGTATGGTACTTGGTAGTTTAGCTGCCACAGTACGTCTACTCG
TGCCGAGAGGTTCTTGGAGCCATCCGCAGTTTGAAAAATAAACAGGCCCCTTTTCCTTTGTCGATATCAT
GTAATTAGTTATGTCACGCTTACATTCACGCCCTCCTCCCACATCCGCTCTAACCGAAAAGGAAGGAGTT
AGACAACCTGAAGTCTAGGTCCCTATTTATTTTTTTTAATAGTTATGTTAGTATTAAGAACGTTATTTAT
ATTTCAAATTTTTCTTTTTTTTCTGTACAAAGCGGCCGCCGAACCACTAGTGCACTGCAGTACACGGTTT
CCTTGAAATTTTTTTGATTCGGTAATCTCCGAACAGAAGGAAGAACGAAGGAAGGAGCACAGACTTAGAT
TGGTATATATACGCATATGTAGTGTTGAAGAAACATGAAATTGCCCAGTATTCTTAACCCAACTGCACAG
AACAAAAACGTGCAGGAAACGAAGATAAATCATGTCGAAAGCTACATATAAGGAACGTGCTGCTACTCAT
CCTAGTCCTGTTGCTGCCAAGCTATTTAATATCATGCACGAAAAGCAAACAAACTTGTGTGCTTCATTGG
ATGTTCGTACCACCAAGGAATTACTGGAGTTAGTTGAAGCATTAGGTCCCAAAATTTGTTTACTAAAAAC
ACATGTGGATATCTTGACTGATTTTTCCATGGAGGGCACAGTTAAGCCGCTAAAGGCATTATCCGCCAAG
TACAATTTTTTACTCTTCGAGGACAGAAAATTTGCTGACATTGGTAATACAGTCAAATTGCAGTACTCTG
CGGGTGTATACAGAATAGCAGAATGGGCAGACATTACGAATGCACACGGTGTGGTGGGCCCAGGTATTGT
TAGCGGTTTGAAGCAGGCGGCAGAAGAAGTAACAAAGGAACCTAGAGGCCTTTTGATGTTAGCAGAATTG
TCATGCAAGGGCTCCCTATCTACTGGAGAATATACTAAGGGTACTGTTGACATTGCGAAGAGCGACAAAG
ATTTTGTTATCGGCTTTATTGCTCAAAGAGACATGGGTGGAAGAGATGAAGGTTACGATTGGTTGATTAT
GACACCCGGTGTGGGTTTAGATGACAAGGGAGATGCATTGGGTCAACAGTATAGAACCGTGGATGATGTG
GTTTCTACAGGATCTGACATTATTATTGTTGGAAGAGGACTATTTGCAAAGGGAAGGGATGCTAAGGTAG
AGGGTGAACGTTACAGAAAAGCAGGCTGGGAAGCATATTTGAGAAGATGCGGCCAGCAAAACTAAAAAAC
TGTATTATAAGTAAATGCATGTATACTAAACTCACAAATTAGAGCTTCAATTTAATTATATCAGTTATTA
CCCGAGTAACGAAGCATCTGTGCTTCATTTTGTAGAACAAAAATGCAACGCGAGAGCGCTAATTTTTCAA
ACAAAGAATCTGAGCTGCATTTTTACAGAACAGAAATGCAACGCGAAAGCGCTATTTTACCAACGAAGAA
TCTGTGCTTCATTTTTGTAAAACAAAAATGCAACGCGAGAGCGCTAATTTTTCAAACAAAGAATCTGAGC
TGCATTTTTACAGAACAGAAATGCAACGCGAGAGCGCTATTTTACCAACAAAGAATCTATACTTCTTTTT
TGTTCTACAAAAATGCATCCCGAGAGCGCTATTTTTCTAACAAAGCATCTTAGATTACTTTTTTTCTCCT
TTGTGCGCTCTATAATGCAGTCTCTTGATAACTTTTTGCACTGTAGGTCCGTTAAGGTTAGAAGAAGGCT
ACTTTGGTGTCTATTTTCTCTTCCATAAAAAAAGCCTGACTCCACTTCCCGCGTTTACTGATTACTAGCG
AAGCTGCGGGTGCATTTTTTCAAGATAAAGGCATCCCCGATTATATTCTATACCGATGTGGATTGCGCAT
ACTTTGTGAACAGAAAGTGATAGCGTTGATGATTCTTCATTGGTCAGAAAATTATGAACGGTTTCTTCTA
TTTTGTCTCTATATACTACGTATAGGAAATGTTTACATTTTCGTATTGTTTTCGATTCACTCTATGAATA
GTTCTTACTACAATTTTTTTGTCTAAAGAGTAATACTAGAGATAAACATAAAAAATGTAGAGGTCGAGTT
TAGATGCAAGTTCAAGGAGCGAAAGGTGGATGGGTAGGTTATATAGGGATATAGCACAGAGATATATAGC
AAAGAGATACTTTTGAGCAATGTTTGTGGAAGCGGTATTCGCAATATTTTAGTAGCTCGTTACAGTCCGG
TGCGTTTTTGGTTTTTTGAAAGTGCGTCATCAGAGCGCTTTTGGTTTTCAAAAGCGCTCTGAAGTTCCTA
TACTTTCTAGCTAGAGAATAGGAACTTCCCGAGCGGCCGCGTGTTACAAGCTTGACTCCAGCGTAACTGG
ACTGCAATCAACTCACTGGCTCACCTTCACGGGTGGGCCTTTCTTCGGTAGAAAATCAAAGGATCTTCTT
GAGATCCTTTTTTTCTGCGCGTAATCTGCTGCTTGCAAACAAAAAAACCACCGCTACCAGCGGTGGTTTG
TTTGCCGGATCAAGAGCTACCAACTCTTTTTCCGAGGTAACTGGCTTCAGCAGAGCGCAGATACCAAATA
CTGTTCTTCTAGTGTAGCCGTAGTTAGGCCACCACTTCAAGAACTCTGTAGCACCGCCTACATACCTCGC
TCTGCTAATCCTGTTACCAGTGGCTGCTGCCAGTGGCGATAAGTCGTGTCTTACCGGGTTGGACTCAAGA
CGATAGTTACCGGATAAGGCGCAGCGGTCGGGCTGAACGGGGGGTTCGTGCACACAGCCCAGCTTGGAGC
GAACGACCTACACCGAACTGAGATACCTACAGCGTGAGCTATGAGAAAGCGCCACGCTTCCCGAAGGGAG
AAAGGCGGACAGGTATCCGGTAAGCGGCAGGGTCGGAACAGGAGAGCGCACGAGGGAGCTTCCAGGGGTA
AACGCCTGGTATCTTTATAGTCCTGTCGGGTTTCGCCACCTCTGACTTGAGCATCGATTTTTGTGATGCT
CGTCAGGGGGGCGGAGCCTATGGAAAAACGCCAGCAACGCAGAAAGGCCCACCCGAAGGTGAGCCAGGTG
ATTACATTTGGGCCCTCATCAGAGGTTTTCACCGTCATCACCGAAACGCGCGAGGCAGCTGCGGTAAAGC
TCATCAGCGTGGTCGTGAAGCGATTCACAGATGTCTGCCTGTTCATCCGCGTCCAGCTCGTTGAGTTTCT
CCAGAAGCGTTAATGTCTGGCTTCTGATAAAGCGGGCCATGTTAAGGGCGGTTTTTTCCTGTTTGGTCAC
TTACCAATGCTTAATCAGTGAGGCACCTATCTCAGCGATCTGTCTATTTCGTTCATCCATAGTTGCCTGA
CTCCCCGTCGTGTAGATAACTACGATGCGGGAGGGCTTACCATCTGGCCCCAGTGCTGCAATGATACCGC
GAGACCCACGCTCACCGGCTCCAGATTTATCAGCAATAAACCAGCCAGCCGGGAGGGCCGAGCGCAGAAG
TGATCCTGCAACTTTATCCGCCTCCATCCAGTCTATTAATTGTTGCCGGGAAGCTAGAGTAAGTAGTTCG
CCAGTTAATAGTTTGCGCAACGTTGTTGCCATTGCTACAGGCATCGTGGTGTCACGCTCGTCGTTTGGTA
TGGCTTCATTCAGCTCCGGTTCCCAACGATCAAGGCGAGTTACATGATCCCCCATGTTGTGCAAAAAAGC
GGTTAGCTCCTTCGGTCCTCCGATCGTTGCCAGAAGTAAGTTGGCCGCAGTGTTATCACTCATGGTTATG
GCAGCACTGCATAATTCTCTTACTGTCATGCCATCCGTGAGATGCTTTTCTGTGACTGGTGAGTACTCAA
CCAAGTCATTCTGAGAATAGTGTATGCGGCGACCGAGTTGCTCTTGCCCGGCGTCAATACGGGATAATAC
CGCGCCACATAGCAGAACTTTAAAAGTGCTCATCATTGGAAAACGTTCTTCGGGGCGTAAACTCTCAAGG
ATCTTACCGCTGTTGAGATCCAGTTCGATGTAACCCACTCGTGCACCCAACTGATCTTCAGCATCTTTTA
CTTTCACCAGCGTTTCTGGGTGAGCAAAAACAGGAAGGCAAAATGCCGCAAAAAAGGGAATAAGGGCGAC
ACGGAAATGTTGAATACTCATTTTAGCTTCCTTAGCTCCTGAAAATCTCGATAACTCAAAAAATACGCCC
GGTAGTGATCTTATTTCATTATGGTGAAAGTTGGAACCTCTTACGTGCCGATCAAGTCAAAAGCCTCCGG
TCGGAGGCTTTTGACTTTCTGCTATGGAGGTCAGGTATGATTTAAATGGTCAGTTAGA
